Addgene plasmid #170957: EF1A_Hygro_P2A_RUNX1_L102P_Barcode
Purpose: Overexpression of RUNX1 L102P mutant protein.
Depositing lab: Prashant Mali. Depositing organization: University of California, San Diego (UCSD). Publication: Interface-guided phenotyping of coding variants in the transcription factor RUNX1. Ozturk K, Panwala R, Sheen J, Ford K, Jayne N, Portell A, Zhang DE, Hutter S, Haferlach T, Ideker T, Mali P, Carter H. Cell Rep. 2024 Jul 4;43(7):114436. doi: 10.1016/j.celrep.2024.114436. PubMed 38968069.
Backbone
  Vector backbone: EF1a_mCherry_P2A_Hygro_Barcode
  Backbone manufacturer: Prashant Mali (Addgene #120426)
  Backbone size w/o insert (bp): 9508
  Vector type: Mammalian Expression, Lentiviral
  Selectable markers: Hygromycin
Growth in bacteria
  Bacterial resistance: Ampicillin, 100 μg/mL
  Growth temperature: 37°C
  Growth strain: NEB Stable
  Copy number: High Copy
Gene/Insert
  Gene/Insert name: RUNX1 (alt name: AML1)
  Species: H. sapiens (human)
  Insert size (bp): 1359
  Mutation: L102P
  Entrez Gene: RUNX1 (a.k.a. AML1, AML1-EVI-1, AMLCR1, CBF2alpha, CBFA2, EVI-1, PEBP2aB, PEBP2alpha)
  Promoter: Ef1A
  Cloning method: Gibson Cloning
  Sequencing primers: 5′ CTGTGTAGAAGTACTCGCCGATAGTG; 3′ TCTTGTCTTCGTTGGGAGTG
Terms and licenses: Academic/Nonprofit Terms; Industry Terms: Not Available to Industry
Depositor comments: Please visit https://doi.org/10.1101/2023.08.03.551876 for bioRxiv preprint.
How to cite: EF1A_Hygro_P2A_RUNX1_L102P_Barcode was a gift from Prashant Mali (Addgene plasmid # 170957 ; http://n2t.net/addgene:170957 ; RRID:Addgene_170957)
