[The description below was written by a language model from this plasmid's Addgene catalogue record and pLannotate feature annotations shown in this document.]
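Description:
EF1A_Hygro_P2A_RUNX1_L102P_Barcode is a lentiviral mammalian expression plasmid for overexpressing the L102P mutant of human RUNX1 (AML1). It was made by Gibson cloning into the EF1a_mCherry_P2A_Hygro_Barcode backbone, and the sequenced record is about 10.9 kb. In bacteria it is maintained as a high-copy plasmid through a ColE1/pUC-type origin with ampicillin resistance (AmpR). An f1 origin is also present, along with a separate SV40/EM7-driven bleomycin/Zeocin resistance cassette that sits outside the viral region.

The transfer cassette has a third-generation-style layout. A CMV enhancer/promoter drives a truncated HIV-1 5' LTR, followed by the Ψ packaging signal with a partial gag sequence, the RRE for Rev-dependent export of genomic RNA, and the cPPT/CTS. A downstream truncated LTR region containing a loxP site, followed by a bGH polyadenylation signal, closes the viral genome. Inside it, the human EF-1α promoter drives a single transcript that encodes hygromycin phosphotransferase (hph) followed by the 1,359 bp RUNX1 L102P coding sequence. According to the plasmid name, a P2A self-cleaving peptide joins the two, so hygromycin-selected transduced cells should also produce the mutant transcription factor as a separate protein. The P2A is not annotated in the feature table, but a short gap between the two coding sequences is consistent with it. The barcode named in the title is likewise unannotated, and the record does not state its position. Such barcodes generally allow individual variants to be identified by sequencing in pooled experiments.

The associated work concerns phenotyping of coding variants in RUNX1, and the construct fits stable delivery and selection of this variant in mammalian cells.
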