Features (pLannotate 1.2.2; 33 found; start..end, strand, type, name):
     56..385     +  promoter       SV40 promoter: SV40 enhancer and early promoter
    433..480     +  promoter       EM7 promoter: synthetic bacterial promoter&nbsp
    499..873     +  CDS            BleoR: antibiotic-binding protein; Sh ble from Streptoalloteichus hindustanus; confers resistance to bleomycin, phleomycin, and Zeocin™
    883..1008    +  CDS            ble (fragment): BLE_KLEPN - Experimental evidence at protein level: Swiss-Prot protein existence level 1. Binding protein with a strong affinity to the bleomycin family of antibiotics. Binds to CL990; an antimitotic-antibiotic compound. From Klebsiella pneumoniae.
   1003..1124    +  polyA_signal   SV40 poly(A) signal: SV40 polyadenylation signal
   1195..1217    -  protein_bind   lac operator (fragment): The lac repressor binds to the lac operator to inhibit transcription in E. coli. This inhibition can be relieved by adding lactose or isopropyl-β-D-thiogalactopyranoside (IPTG). lac repressor encoded by lacI
   1221..1251    -  promoter       lac promoter: promoter for the E. coli lac operon
   1266..1287    -  protein_bind   CAP binding site: CAP binding activates transcription in the presence of cAMP. E. coli catabolite activator protein
   1300..1392    -  CDS            lacI (fragment): lac repressor; lacI; The lac repressor binds to the lac operator to inhibit transcription in E. coli. This inhibition can be relieved by adding lactose or isopropyl-β-D-thiogalactopyranoside (IPTG).
   1575..2163    -  rep_origin     ori: high-copy-number ColE1/pMB1/pBR322/pUC origin of replication
   2334..3194    -  CDS            AmpR: β-lactamase; bla; confers resistance to ampicillin, carbenicillin, and related antibiotics
   3195..3299    -  promoter       AmpR promoter: bla
   3358..3410    -  misc_feature   bom (fragment): basis of mobility region from pBR322
   3565..3944    +  enhancer       CMV enhancer: human cytomegalovirus immediate early enhancer
   3945..4144    +  promoter       CMV promoter: human cytomegalovirus (CMV) immediate early promoter
   4162..4342    +  LTR            5' LTR (truncated): truncated 5' long terminal repeat (LTR) from HIV-1
   4389..4514    +  misc_feature   HIV-1 Ψ: packaging signal of human immunodeficiency virus type 1
   4498..4861    +  CDS            HIV-1 gag (fragment): gag protein from human immunodeficiency virus 1; gag
   5007..5240    +  misc_feature   RRE: The Rev response element (RRE) of HIV-1 allows for Rev-dependent mRNA export from the nucleus to the cytoplasm.
   5617..5717    +  CDS            Rev (fragment): human immunodeficiency virus 1 (HIV-1) Rev protein; rev; enhances nuclear export of unspliced and incompletely spliced viral mRNAs
   5767..5884    +  misc_feature   cPPT/CTS: central polypurine tract and central termination sequence of HIV-1
   5947..6013    +  CDS            small t antigen (fragment): SV40 (simian virus 40) small t antigen
   6020..7198    +  promoter       EF-1α promoter: strong constitutive promoter for human elongation factor EF-1α
   7215..7233    +  promoter       T7 promoter: promoter for bacteriophage T7 RNA polymerase
   7253..7289    -  misc_feature   MCS (fragment): pBluescript multiple cloning site
   7297..8319    +  CDS            hph: KHYB_ECOLX - Experimental evidence at protein level: Swiss-Prot protein existence level 1. The aminoglycoside phosphotransferases achieve inactivation of their antibiotic substrates by phosphorylation. Only phosphorylates hygromycin and closely related compounds such as demethyl analogs and destomycin. From Escherichia coli.
   8386..9744    +  CDS            RUNX1: RUNX1_HUMAN - Also known as AML1, CBFA2. Experimental evidence at protein level: Swiss-Prot protein existence level 1. Isoform AML-1L interferes with the transactivation activity of RUNX1. From Homo sapiens (Human).
   9828..9941    +  CDS            nef (fragment): NEF_HV1LA - Experimental evidence at protein level: Swiss-Prot protein existence level 1. Extracellular Nef protein targets CD4(+) T-lymphocytes for apoptosis by interacting with CXCR4 surface receptors. From Human immunodeficiency virus type 1 group M subtype B (isolate Lai) (HIV-1).
   9939..9972    +  protein_bind   loxP: Cre-mediated recombination occurs in the 8-bp core sequence (GCATACAT). Cre recombinase
   9997..10177   +  LTR            5' LTR (truncated): truncated 5' long terminal repeat (LTR) from HIV-1
  10209..10433   +  polyA_signal   bGH poly(A) signal: bovine growth hormone polyadenylation signal
  10437..10458   +  promoter       SV40 promoter (fragment): SV40 enhancer and early promoter
  10479..42      +  rep_origin     f1 ori (across the origin) (sequence partly withheld): f1 bacteriophage origin of replication; arrow indicates direction of (+) strand synthesis
>Addgene plasmid #170957 | EF1A_Hygro_P2A_RUNX1_L102P_Barcode | addgene full sequence | sequence record 336089 | Addgene NGS Result
GGTTAAAAAATGAGCTGATTTAACAAAAATTTAACGCGAATTAATTCTGTGGAATGTGTGTCAGTTAGGG
TGTGGAAAGTCCCCAGGCTCCCCAGCAGGCAGAAGTATGCAAAGCATGCATCTCAATTAGTCAGCAACCA
GGTGTGGAAAGTCCCCAGGCTCCCCAGCAGGCAGAAGTATGCAAAGCATGCATCTCAATTAGTCAGCAAC
CATAGTCCCGCCCCTAACTCCGCCCATCCCGCCCCTAACTCCGCCCAGTTCCGCCCATTCTCCGCCCCAT
GGCTGACTAATTTTTTTTATTTATGCAGAGGCCGAGGCCGCCTCTGCCTCTGAGCTATTCCAGAAGTAGT
GAGGAGGCTTTTTTGGAGGCCTAGGCTTTTGCAAAAAGCTCCCGGGAGCTTGTATATCCATTTTCGGATC
TGATCAGCACGTGTTGACAATTAATCATCGGCATAGTATATCGGCATAGTATAATACGACAAGGTGAGGA
ACTAAACCATGGCCAAGTTGACCAGTGCCGTTCCGGTGCTCACCGCGCGCGACGTCGCCGGAGCGGTCGA
GTTCTGGACCGACCGGCTCGGGTTCTCCCGGGACTTCGTGGAGGACGACTTCGCCGGTGTGGTCCGGGAC
GACGTGACCCTGTTCATCAGCGCGGTCCAGGACCAGGTGGTGCCGGACAACACCCTGGCCTGGGTGTGGG
TGCGCGGCCTGGACGAGCTGTACGCCGAGTGGTCGGAGGTCGTGTCCACGAACTTCCGGGACGCCTCCGG
GCCGGCCATGACCGAGATCGGCGAGCAGCCGTGGGGGCGGGAGTTCGCCCTGCGCGACCCGGCCGGCAAC
TGCGTGCACTTCGTGGCCGAGGAGCAGGACTGACACGTGCTACGAGATTTCGATTCCACCGCCGCCTTCT
ATGAAAGGTTGGGCTTCGGAATCGTTTTCCGGGACGCCGGCTGGATGATCCTCCAGCGCGGGGATCTCAT
GCTGGAGTTCTTCGCCCACCCCAACTTGTTTATTGCAGCTTATAATGGTTACAAATAAAGCAATAGCATC
ACAAATTTCACAAATAAAGCATTTTTTTCACTGCATTCTAGTTGTGGTTTGTCCAAACTCATCAATGTAT
CTTATCATGTCTGTATACCGTCGACCTCTAGCTAGAGCTTGGCGTAATCATGGTCATAGCTGTTTCCTGT
GTGAAATTGTTATCCGCTCACAATTCCACACAACATACGAGCCGGAAGCATAAAGTGTAAAGCCTGGGGT
GCCTAATGAGTGAGCTAACTCACATTAATTGCGTTGCGCTCACTGCCCGCTTTCCAGTCGGGAAACCTGT
CGTGCCAGCTGCATTAATGAATCGGCCAACGCGCGGGGAGAGGCGGTTTGCGTATTGGGCGCTCTTCCGC
TTCCTCGCTCACTGACTCGCTGCGCTCGGTCGTTCGGCTGCGGCGAGCGGTATCAGCTCACTCAAAGGCG
GTAATACGGTTATCCACAGAATCAGGGGATAACGCAGGAAAGAACATGTGAGCAAAAGGCCAGCAAAAGG
CCAGGAACCGTAAAAAGGCCGCGTTGCTGGCGTTTTTCCATAGGCTCCGCCCCCCTGACGAGCATCACAA
AAATCGACGCTCAAGTCAGAGGTGGCGAAACCCGACAGGACTATAAAGATACCAGGCGTTTCCCCCTGGA
AGCTCCCTCGTGCGCTCTCCTGTTCCGACCCTGCCGCTTACCGGATACCTGTCCGCCTTTCTCCCTTCGG
GAAGCGTGGCGCTTTCTCATAGCTCACGCTGTAGGTATCTCAGTTCGGTGTAGGTCGTTCGCTCCAAGCT
GGGCTGTGTGCACGAACCCCCCGTTCAGCCCGACCGCTGCGCCTTATCCGGTAACTATCGTCTTGAGTCC
AACCCGGTAAGACACGACTTATCGCCACTGGCAGCAGCCACTGGTAACAGGATTAGCAGAGCGAGGTATG
TAGGCGGTGCTACAGAGTTCTTGAAGTGGTGGCCTAACTACGGCTACACTAGAAGAACAGTATTTGGTAT
CTGCGCTCTGCTGAAGCCAGTTACCTTCGGAAAAAGAGTTGGTAGCTCTTGATCCGGCAAACAAACCACC
GCTGGTAGCGGTGGTTTTTTTGTTTGCAAGCAGCAGATTACGCGCAGAAAAAAAGGATCTCAAGAAGATC
CTTTGATCTTTTCTACGGGGTCTGACGCTCAGTGGAACGAAAACTCACGTTAAGGGATTTTGGTCATGAG
ATTATCAAAAAGGATCTTCACCTAGATCCTTTTAAATTAAAAATGAAGTTTTAAATCAATCTAAAGTATA
TATGAGTAAACTTGGTCTGACAGTTACCAATGCTTAATCAGTGAGGCACCTATCTCAGCGATCTGTCTAT
TTCGTTCATCCATAGTTGCCTGACTCCCCGTCGTGTAGATAACTACGATACGGGAGGGCTTACCATCTGG
CCCCAGTGCTGCAATGATACCGCGAGACCCACGCTCACCGGCTCCAGATTTATCAGCAATAAACCAGCCA
GCCGGAAGGGCCGAGCGCAGAAGTGGTCCTGCAACTTTATCCGCCTCCATCCAGTCTATTAATTGTTGCC
GGGAAGCTAGAGTAAGTAGTTCGCCAGTTAATAGTTTGCGCAACGTTGTTGCCATTGCTACAGGCATCGT
GGTGTCACGCTCGTCGTTTGGTATGGCTTCATTCAGCTCCGGTTCCCAACGATCAAGGCGAGTTACATGA
TCCCCCATGTTGTGCAAAAAAGCGGTTAGCTCCTTCGGTCCTCCGATCGTTGTCAGAAGTAAGTTGGCCG
CAGTGTTATCACTCATGGTTATGGCAGCACTGCATAATTCTCTTACTGTCATGCCATCCGTAAGATGCTT
TTCTGTGACTGGTGAGTACTCAACCAAGTCATTCTGAGAATAGTGTATGCGGCGACCGAGTTGCTCTTGC
CCGGCGTCAATACGGGATAATACCGCGCCACATAGCAGAACTTTAAAAGTGCTCATCATTGGAAAACGTT
CTTCGGGGCGAAAACTCTCAAGGATCTTACCGCTGTTGAGATCCAGTTCGATGTAACCCACTCGTGCACC
CAACTGATCTTCAGCATCTTTTACTTTCACCAGCGTTTCTGGGTGAGCAAAAACAGGAAGGCAAAATGCC
GCAAAAAAGGGAATAAGGGCGACACGGAAATGTTGAATACTCATACTCTTCCTTTTTCAATATTATTGAA
GCATTTATCAGGGTTATTGTCTCATGAGCGGATACATATTTGAATGTATTTAGAAAAATAAACAAATAGG
GGTTCCGCGCACATTTCCCCGAAAAGTGCCACCTGACGTCGACGGATCGGGAGATCTCCCGATCCCCTAT
GGTGCACTCTCAGTACAATCTGCTCTGATGCCGCATAGTTAAGCCAGTATCTGCTCCCTGCTTGTGTGTT
GGAGGTCGCTGAGTAGTGCGCGAGCAAAATTTAAGCTACAACAAGGCAAGGCTTGACCGACAATTGCATG
AAGAATCTGCTTAGGGTTAGGCGTTTTGCGCTGCTTCGCGATGTACGGGCCAGATATACGCGTTGACATT
GATTATTGACTAGTTATTAATAGTAATCAATTACGGGGTCATTAGTTCATAGCCCATATATGGAGTTCCG
CGTTACATAACTTACGGTAAATGGCCCGCCTGGCTGACCGCCCAACGACCCCCGCCCATTGACGTCAATA
ATGACGTATGTTCCCATAGTAACGCCAATAGGGACTTTCCATTGACGTCAATGGGTGGAGTATTTACGGT
AAACTGCCCACTTGGCAGTACATCAAGTGTATCATATGCCAAGTACGCCCCCTATTGACGTCAATGACGG
TAAATGGCCCGCCTGGCATTATGCCCAGTACATGACCTTATGGGACTTTCCTACTTGGCAGTACATCTAC
GTATTAGTCATCGCTATTACCATGGTGATGCGGTTTTGGCAGTACATCAATGGGCGTGGATAGCGGTTTG
ACTCACGGGGATTTCCAAGTCTCCACCCCATTGACGTCAATGGGAGTTTGTTTTGGCACCAAAATCAACG
GGACTTTCCAAAATGTCGTAACAACTCCGCCCCATTGACGCAAATGGGCGGTAGGCGTGTACGGTGGGAG
GTCTATATAAGCAGCGCGTTTTGCCTGTACTGGGTCTCTCTGGTTAGACCAGATCTGAGCCTGGGAGCTC
TCTGGCTAACTAGGGAACCCACTGCTTAAGCCTCAATAAAGCTTGCCTTGAGTGCTTCAAGTAGTGTGTG
CCCGTCTGTTGTGTGACTCTGGTAACTAGAGATCCCTCAGACCCTTTTAGTCAGTGTGGAAAATCTCTAG
CAGTGGCGCCCGAACAGGGACTTGAAAGCGAAAGGGAAACCAGAGGAGCTCTCTCGACGCAGGACTCGGC
TTGCTGAAGCGCGCACGGCAAGAGGCGAGGGGCGGCGACTGGTGAGTACGCCAAAAATTTTGACTAGCGG
AGGCTAGAAGGAGAGAGATGGGTGCGAGAGCGTCAGTATTAAGCGGGGGAGAATTAGATCGCGATGGGAA
AAAATTCGGTTAAGGCCAGGGGGAAAGAAAAAATATAAATTAAAACATATAGTATGGGCAAGCAGGGAGC
TAGAACGATTCGCAGTTAATCCTGGCCTGTTAGAAACATCAGAAGGCTGTAGACAAATACTGGGACAGCT
ACAACCATCCCTTCAGACAGGATCAGAAGAACTTAGATCATTATATAATACAGTAGCAACCCTCTATTGT
GTGCATCAAAGGATAGAGATAAAAGACACCAAGGAAGCTTTAGACAAGATAGAGGAAGAGCAAAACAAAA
GTAAGACCACCGCACAGCAAGCGGCCGCTGATCTTCAGACCTGGAGGAGGAGATATGAGGGACAATTGGA
GAAGTGAATTATATAAATATAAAGTAGTAAAAATTGAACCATTAGGAGTAGCACCCACCAAGGCAAAGAG
AAGAGTGGTGCAGAGAGAAAAAAGAGCAGTGGGAATAGGAGCTTTGTTCCTTGGGTTCTTGGGAGCAGCA
GGAAGCACTATGGGCGCAGCGTCAATGACGCTGACGGTACAGGCCAGACAATTATTGTCTGGTATAGTGC
AGCAGCAGAACAATTTGCTGAGGGCTATTGAGGCGCAACAGCATCTGTTGCAACTCACAGTCTGGGGCAT
CAAGCAGCTCCAGGCAAGAATCCTGGCTGTGGAAAGATACCTAAAGGATCAACAGCTCCTGGGGATTTGG
GGTTGCTCTGGAAAACTCATTTGCACCACTGCTGTGCCTTGGAATGCTAGTTGGAGTAATAAATCTCTGG
AACAGATTTGGAATCACACGACCTGGATGGAGTGGGACAGAGAAATTAACAATTACACAAGCTTAATACA
CTCCTTAATTGAAGAATCGCAAAACCAGCAAGAAAAGAATGAACAAGAATTATTGGAATTAGATAAATGG
GCAAGTTTGTGGAATTGGTTTAACATAACAAATTGGCTGTGGTATATAAAATTATTCATAATGATAGTAG
GAGGCTTGGTAGGTTTAAGAATAGTTTTTGCTGTACTTTCTATAGTGAATAGAGTTAGGCAGGGATATTC
ACCATTATCGTTTCAGACCCACCTCCCAACCCCGAGGGGACCCGACAGGCCCGAAGGAATAGAAGAAGAA
GGTGGAGAGAGAGACAGAGACAGATCCATTCGATTAGTGAACGGATCGGCACTGCGTGCGCCAATTCTGC
AGACAAATGGCAGTATTCATCCACAATTTTAAAAGAAAAGGGGGGATTGGGGGGTACAGTGCAGGGGAAA
GAATAGTAGACATAATAGCAACAGACATACAAACTAAAGAATTACAAAAACAAATTACAAAAATTCAAAA
TTTTCGGGTTTATTACAGGGACAGCAGAGATCCAGTTTGGTTAATTAATCGATAAGCTTTGCAAAGATGG
ATAAAGTTTTAAACAGAGAGGAATCTTTGCAGCTAATGGACCTTCTAGGTCTTGAAAGGAGTGGGAATTG
GCTCCGGTGCCCGTCAGTGGGCAGAGCGCACATCGCCCACAGTCCCCGAGAAGTTGGGGGGAGGGGTCGG
CAATTGAACCGGTGCCTAGAGAAGGTGGCGCGGGGTAAACTGGGAAAGTGATGTCGTGTACTGGCTCCGC
CTTTTTCCCGAGGGTGGGGGAGAACCGTATATAAGTGCAGTAGTCGCCGTGAACGTTCTTTTTCGCAACG
GGTTTGCCGCCAGAACACAGGTAAGTGCCGTGTGTGGTTCCCGCGGGCCTGGCCTCTTTACGGGTTATGG
CCCTTGCGTGCCTTGAATTACTTCCACCTGGCTGCAGTACGTGATTCTTGATCCCGAGCTTCGGGTTGGA
AGTGGGTGGGAGAGTTCGAGGCCTTGCGCTTAAGGAGCCCCTTCGCCTCGTGCTTGAGTTGAGGCCTGGC
CTGGGCGCTGGGGCCGCCGCGTGCGAATCTGGTGGCACCTTCGCGCCTGTCTCGCTGCTTTCGATAAGTC
TCTAGCCATTTAAAATTTTTGATGACCTGCTGCGACGCTTTTTTTCTGGCAAGATAGTCTTGTAAATGCG
GGCCAAGATCTGCACACTGGTATTTCGGTTTTTGGGGCCGCGGGCGGCGACGGGGCCCGTGCGTCCCAGC
GCACATGTTCGGCGAGGCGGGGCCTGCGAGCGCGGCCACCGAGAATCGGACGGGGGTAGTCTCAAGCTGG
CCGGCCTGCTCTGGTGCCTGGCCTCGCGCCGCCGTGTATCGCCCCGCCCTGGGCGGCAAGGCTGGCCCGG
TCGGCACCAGTTGCGTGAGCGGAAAGATGGCCGCTTCCCGGCCCTGCTGCAGGGAGCTCAAAATGGAGGA
CGCGGCGCTCGGGAGAGCGGGCGGGTGAGTCACCCACACAAAGGAAAAGGGCCTTTCCGTCCTCAGCCGT
CGCTTCATGTGACTCCACGGAGTACCGGGCGCCGTCCAGGCACCTCGATTAGTTCTCGAGCTTTTGGAGT
ACGTCGTCTTTAGGTTGGGGGGAGGGGTTTTATGCGATGGAGTTTCCCCACACTGAGTGGGTGGAGACTG
AAGTTAGGCCAGCTTGGCACTTGATGTAATTCTCCTTGGAATTTGCCCTTTTTGAGTTTGGATCTTGGTT
CATTCTCAAGCCTCAGACAGTGGTTCAAAGTTTTTTTCTTCCATTTCAGGTGTCGTGAGGAATTAGCTTG
GTACTAATACGACTCACTATAGGGAGACCCAAGCTGGCTAGGTAAGCTTGATATCGAATTCCTGCAGCCC
GGGGGATCCCGCCACCATGAAAAAGCCTGAACTCACCGCGACGTCTGTCGAGAAGTTTCTGATCGAAAAG
TTCGACAGCGTCTCCGACCTGATGCAGCTCTCGGAGGGCGAAGAATCTCGTGCTTTCAGCTTCGATGTAG
GAGGGCGTGGATATGTCCTGCGGGTAAATAGCTGCGCCGATGGTTTCTACAAAGATCGTTATGTTTATCG
GCACTTTGCATCGGCCGCGCTCCCGATTCCGGAAGTGCTTGACATTGGGGAATTCAGCGAGAGCCTGACC
TATTGCATCTCCCGCCGTGCACAGGGTGTCACGTTGCAAGACCTGCCTGAAACCGAACTGCCCGCTGTTC
TGCAGCCGGTCGCGGAGGCCATGGATGCGATCGCTGCGGCCGATCTTAGCCAGACGAGCGGGTTCGGCCC
ATTCGGACCGCAAGGAATCGGTCAATACACTACATGGCGTGATTTCATATGCGCGATTGCTGATCCCCAT
GTGTATCACTGGCAAACTGTGATGGACGACACCGTCAGTGCGTCCGTCGCGCAGGCTCTCGATGAGCTGA
TGCTTTGGGCCGAGGACTGCCCCGAAGTCCGGCACCTCGTGCACGCGGATTTCGGCTCCAACAATGTCCT
GACGGACAATGGCCGCATAACAGCGGTCATTGACTGGAGCGAGGCGATGTTCGGGGATTCCCAATACGAG
GTCGCCAACATCTTCTTCTGGAGGCCGTGGTTGGCTTGTATGGAGCAGCAGACGCGCTACTTCGAGCGGA
GGCATCCGGAGCTTGCAGGATCGCCGCGGCTCCGGGCGTATATGCTCCGCATTGGTCTTGACCAACTCTA
TCAGAGCTTGGTTGACGGCAATTTCGATGATGCAGCTTGGGCGCAGGGTCGATGCGACGCAATCGTCCGA
TCCGGAGCCGGGACTGTCGGGCGTACACAAATCGCCCGCAGAAGCGCGGCCGTCTGGACCGATGGCTGTG
TAGAAGTACTCGCCGATAGTGGAAACCGACGCCCCAGCACTCGTCCGAGGGCAAAGGAAGGATCCGGCGC
AACAAACTTCTCTCTGCTGAAACAAGCCGGAGATGTCGAAGAGAATCCTGGACCGATGCGTATCCCCGTA
GATGCCAGCACGAGCCGCCGCTTCACGCCGCCTTCCACCGCGCTGAGCCCAGGCAAGATGAGCGAGGCGT
TGCCGCTGGGCGCCCCGGACGCCGGCGCTGCCCTGGCCGGCAAGCTGAGGAGCGGCGACCGCAGCATGGT
GGAGGTGCTGGCCGACCACCCGGGCGAGCTGGTGCGCACCGACAGCCCCAACTTCCTCTGCTCCGTGCTG
CCTACGCACTGGCGCTGCAACAAGACCCTGCCCATCGCTTTCAAGGTGGTGGCCCTAGGGGATGTTCCAG
ATGGCACTCCGGTCACTGTGATGGCTGGCAATGATGAAAACTACTCGGCTGAGCTGAGAAATGCTACCGC
AGCCATGAAGAACCAGGTTGCAAGATTTAATGACCTCAGGTTTGTCGGTCGAAGTGGAAGAGGGAAAAGC
TTCACTCTGACCATCACTGTCTTCACAAACCCACCGCAAGTCGCCACCTACCACAGAGCCATCAAAATCA
CAGTGGATGGGCCCCGAGAACCTCGAAGACATCGGCAGAAACTAGATGATCAGACCAAGCCCGGGAGCTT
GTCCTTTTCCGAGCGGCTCAGTGAACTGGAGCAGCTGCGGCGCACAGCCATGAGGGTCAGCCCACACCAC
CCAGCCCCCACGCCCAACCCTCGTGCCTCCCTGAACCACTCCACTGCCTTTAACCCTCAGCCTCAGAGTC
AGATGCAGGATACAAGGCAGATCCAACCATCCCCACCGTGGTCCTACGATCAGTCCTACCAATACCTGGG
ATCCATTGCCTCTCCTTCTGTGCACCCAGCAACGCCCATTTCACCTGGACGTGCCAGCGGCATGACAACC
CTCTCTGCAGAACTTTCCAGTCGACTCTCAACGGCACCCGACCTGACAGCGTTCAGCGACCCGCGCCAGT
TCCCCGCGCTGCCCTCCATCTCCGACCCCCGCATGCACTATCCAGGCGCCTTCACCTACTCCCCGACGCC
GGTCACCTCGGGCATCGGCATCGGCATGTCGGCCATGGGCTCGGCCACGCGCTACCACACCTACCTGCCG
CCGCCCTACCCCGGCTCGTCGCAAGCGCAGGGAGGCCCGTTCCAAGCCAGCTCGCCCTCCTACCACCTGT
ACTACGGCGCCTCGGCCGGCTCCTACCAGTTCTCCATGGTGGGCGGCGAGCGCTCGCCGCCGCGCATCCT
GCCGCCCTGCACCAACGCCTCCACCGGCTCCGCGCTGCTCAACCCCAGCCTCCCGAACCAGAGCGACGTG
GTGGAGGCCGAGGGCAGCCACAGCAACTCCCCCACCAACATGGCGCCCTCCGCGCGCCTGGAGGAGGCCG
TGTGGAGGCCCTACTGACTAGCTAAGTTAGAACTATTTCCTGGCTGTTACGCGTGTCCCGTACACCTACT
GACGGGCTTGTTAAACAGTGAACCGCCCGCCCCACGACCCGCAGCGCCCGACCGAAAGGAGCGCACGACC
CCATGCATCGAACAAAAGAAAAGGGGGGACTGGAAGGGCTAATTCACTCCCAACGAAGACAAGATATCAT
AACTTCGTATAGCATACATTATACGAAGTTATCGTCTAGCTGGTCCGGACTGTACTGGGTCTCTCTGGTT
AGACCAGATCTGAGCCTGGGAGCTCTCTGGCTAACTAGGGAACCCACTGCTTAAGCCTCAATAAAGCTTG
CCTTGAGTGCTTCAAGTAGTGTGTGCCCGTCTGTTGTGTGACTCTGGTAACTAGAGATCCCTCAGACCCT
TTTAGTCAGTGTGGAAAATCTCTAGCAGGGCCCGTTTAAACCCGCTGATCAGCCTCGACTGTGCCTTCTA
GTTGCCAGCCATCTGTTGTTTGCCCCTCCCCCGTGCCTTCCTTGACCCTGGAAGGTGCCACTCCCACTGT
CCTTTCCTAATAAAATGAGGAAATTGCATCGCATTGTCTGAGTAGGTGTCATTCTATTCTGGGGGGTGGG
GTGGGGCAGGACAGCAAGGGGGAGGATTGGGAAGACAATAGCAGGCATGCTGGGGATGCGGTGGGCTCTA
TGGCTTCTGAGGCGGAAAGAACCAGCTGGGGCTCTAGGGGGTATCCCC
[124 nt withheld, positions 10479-10602]
C
[91 nt withheld, positions 10604-10694]
A
[49 nt withheld, positions 10696-10744]
CCTTTGACGTTGGAGTCCACGTTCTTT
[37 nt withheld, positions 10772-10808]
ACCCTATCTCGGTCTATTCTTTTGATTTATAAGGGATTTTGCCGATTTCGGCCTATT
